Addgene plasmid #179249: pJH2140
Purpose: Pacr-5::UNC-9-UrSL-wCherry unc-54 3' UTR C.elegans neural expression of UNC-9-wCherry
Depositing lab: Mei Zhen. Publication: An imbalancing act: gap junctions reduce the backward motor circuit activity to bias C. elegans for forward locomotion. Kawano T, Po MD, Gao S, Leung G, Ryu WS, Zhen M. Neuron. 2011 Nov 17;72(4):572-86. doi: 10.1016/j.neuron.2011.09.005. PubMed 22099460.
Backbone
  Vector backbone: pBSK
  Backbone manufacturer: stratagene
  Backbone size w/o insert (bp): 9228
  Total vector size (bp): 10389
  Vector type: Worm Expression
Growth in bacteria
  Bacterial resistance: Ampicillin, 100 μg/mL
  Growth temperature: 37°C
  Growth strain: DH5alpha
  Copy number: High Copy
Gene/Insert
  Gene/Insert name: UNC-9
  Species: C. elegans (nematode)
  Insert size (bp): 1161
  Entrez Gene: unc-9 (a.k.a. CELE_R12H7.1)
  Promoter: Pacr-5
  Tag / fusion protein: wCherry (C terminal on backbone)
  Cloning method: Restriction Enzyme; 5′ cloning site BamHI (not destroyed); 3′ cloning site BamHI (not destroyed)
  Sequencing primers: 5′ CGgatccggATGAGTATGCTATT; 3′ CGGGgatccTCACACGTCGT
Terms and licenses: Academic/Nonprofit Terms; Industry Terms: Not Available to Industry
How to cite: pJH2140 was a gift from Mei Zhen (Addgene plasmid # 179249 ; http://n2t.net/addgene:179249 ; RRID:Addgene_179249)
