[The description below was written by a language model from this plasmid's Addgene catalogue record and pLannotate feature annotations shown in this document.]
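Description:
pJH2140 is a C. elegans expression plasmid built on a pBluescript-type (pBSK) backbone, recorded at about 10.4 kb. It is maintained in E. coli as a high-copy plasmid through a ColE1/pUC-type origin and selected with ampicillin via the β-lactamase gene and its own promoter. The backbone also carries remnants of the lac regulatory region (a lacI fragment, CAP binding site, lac promoter and operator) and short rop and bom fragments, which are leftovers of cloning-vector ancestry rather than functional parts of the worm cassette.

The payload is the coding sequence of unc-9, a C. elegans innexin that forms a structural component of gap junctions and contributes to locomotion. It was inserted as a roughly 1.16 kb BamHI fragment under the acr-5 promoter, which is listed in the catalogue but not annotated in the feature table; it presumably lies in the large unannotated stretch upstream of unc-9. Downstream, separated by a gap of about 350 bp, is an mCherry-family coding sequence, the worm-adapted wCherry, followed by the unc-54 3' UTR named in the purpose line; the aex-5 fragment annotated after the reporter probably reflects genomic sequence carried along with that UTR. The catalogue lists wCherry as a C-terminal tag, but the name "UrSL" and the spacing between the two reading frames suggest a trans-splicing operon-style linker that would express the reporter as a separate protein; the record does not resolve this. A very short LEU2 promoter match within the promoter region is most likely spurious. The construct is intended for neuronal expression of UNC-9 with a red fluorescent marker, in the context of studies on gap junctions in the locomotor circuit.
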