Features (pLannotate 1.2.2; 13 found; start..end, strand, type, name):
    415..507     +  CDS            lacI (fragment): lac repressor; lacI; The lac repressor binds to the lac operator to inhibit transcription in E. coli. This inhibition can be relieved by adding lactose or isopropyl-β-D-thiogalactopyranoside (IPTG).
    520..541     +  protein_bind   CAP binding site: CAP binding activates transcription in the presence of cAMP. E. coli catabolite activator protein
    556..586     +  promoter       lac promoter: promoter for the E. coli lac operon
    594..610     +  protein_bind   lac operator: The lac repressor binds to the lac operator to inhibit transcription in E. coli. This inhibition can be relieved by adding lactose or isopropyl-β-D-thiogalactopyranoside (IPTG). lac repressor encoded by lacI
   2552..2568    -  promoter       LEU2 promoter (fragment): S. cerevisiae LEU2
   5206..6363    +  CDS            unc-9: UNC9_CAEEL - Experimental evidence at protein level: Swiss-Prot protein existence level 1. Structural component of gap junctions (PubMed:27015090, PubMed:33238150). Plays a role in maintaining gap junction activity to promote locomotion (PubMed:33238150). From Caenorhabditis elegans.
   6715..7575    +  CDS            mCherry: mCherry is a basic (constitutively fluorescent) red fluorescent protein published in 2004, derived from Discosoma sp.. It is reported to be a very rapidly-maturing monomer with low acid sensitivity.
   8274..8426    +  CDS            aex-5 (fragment): AEX5_CAEEL - Also known as kpc-3 From Caenorhabditis elegans.
   8554..8589    +  CDS            rop (fragment): Rop protein, which maintains plasmids at low copy number; rop
   8691..8790    +  misc_feature   bom (fragment): basis of mobility region from pBR322
   8888..8992    +  promoter       AmpR promoter: bla
   8993..9853    +  CDS            AmpR: β-lactamase; bla; confers resistance to ampicillin, carbenicillin, and related antibiotics
  10024..232     +  rep_origin     ori (across the origin): high-copy-number ColE1/pMB1/pBR322/pUC origin of replication
>Addgene plasmid #179249 | pJH2140 | addgene full sequence | sequence record 355535 | Addgene NGS Result
GACCTACACCGAACTGAGATACCTACAGCGTGAGCTATGAGAAAGCGCCACGCTTCCCGAAGGGAGAAAG
GCGGACAGGTATCCGGTAAGCGGCAGGGTCGGAACAGGAGAGCGCACGAGGGAGCTTCCAGGGGGAAACG
CCTGGTATCTTTATAGTCCTGTCGGGTTTCGCCACCTCTGACTTGAGCGTCGATTTTTGTGATGCTCGTC
AGGGGGGCGGAGCCTATGGAAAAACGCCAGCAACGCGGCCTTTTTACGGTTCCTGGCCTTTTGCTGGCCT
TTTGCTCACATGTTCTTTCCTGCGTTATCCCCTGATTCTGTGGATAACCGTATTACCGCCTTTGAGTGAG
CTGATACCGCTCGCCGCAGCCGAACGACCGAGCGCAGCGAGTCAGTGAGCGAGGAAGCGGAAGAGCGCCC
AATACGCAAACCGCCTCTCCCCGCGCGTTGGCCGATTCATTAATGCAGCTGGCACGACAGGTTTCCCGAC
TGGAAAGCGGGCAGTGAGCGCAACGCAATTAATGTGAGTTAGCTCACTCATTAGGCACCCCAGGCTTTAC
ACTTTATGCTTCCGGCTCGTATGTTGTGTGGAATTGTGAGCGGATAACAATTTCACACAGGAAACAGCTA
TGACCATGATTACGCCAAGCTGTAAGTTTAAACATGATCTTACTAACTAACTATTCTCATTTAAATTTTC
AGAGCTTAAAAATGGCTGAAATCACTCACAACGATGGATACGCTAACAACTTGGAAATGAAATAAGCTTG
GGCTGCAGCATGCGGCCGCATTTGTTGAAAAAACGTACGGTCTTCATTTAAGAGTGACATAGTTTCTTCT
TACATTTTTAATATTAATCTGATGTTTCAGATCTGCTCTAATAATGGCTGGTTCAGCACATCAAAACGAG
TACGACTTTTCGCAACGACGGCATTCACTTATCAACATGTTCAAGGCGTTTAAATTGTAAACAATCTTGT
GATGCAGCATTGCTCCAATGATAATTTGGGTATTTCATAGGGTGTTATTTTGCATCTGTTTATCTATGAA
GAAGCTGAAAACTGGAATTATCATTAGAGCAAGTTCGCAAGCAGACCAGCACACAAAATAATGCAACAGA
ATTTGGTTCCCAAAGAGCTCAATAAAGTTTACTTTTCACAAATGCTTCAATTTCCGTTTCTTCCATTTAA
ATTGTTCTGATGTTATAGCTTCTCGCACTTTCCCTCCATTTCAATTTCCCGCCTATTTTCTACCCTCAAA
AGTTCCTCTCATAGTTTTCTTATTGATGAGGAACTTTTGGGCATTAGCAAAATTGTGCCCTTTGAATTAA
GTTAAAATGAATTAAATAATCTTTTATTAAAGCGAATTCGCATCATATTTTAAATGCGCGGTATTAATAA
AAATAGGTTCGTCGATCAATAGGTGTTTTCATATTATCCAAATACACAATTGGGCAATTTGTAAAACTTG
AAGAATGCGGCAACGAGTTCTGTGCAAGTCTTTACCTTTAATGCTTCCGTCATCGTTAGCAAAAACTGTG
TCATGAAAGACAAGTGTATAAGATTATTCAAATACAATTTTCTTATGGAGTTTTTCTAGCTTTTAAGGAT
TTCCAAATAGAATGATCATTCCTTGAATAATAATTCTCTATTTTATCAATATTTTGTTTTTTTTTCTATT
TTAGAAAGGGCGGAGAGTAGTGTGTAGTGGCGGTTTCACGCTCTGATGATCTCATGCCATTGTTCACCTT
TTCCAAATTGTTTTAGGTTATTCGGAGTACTTCTTTTCTTTCTTTTCCCTCTTCATTTTCACCCTCTGTT
TGAGCATGAGTGCTCTCTATTCTTTGGTGATGGAATAAAAAGAGGTGCCATCAAATTCAGAATTTTGTAA
AATGTTGAACTTTAGAGTTTTTAGTATTCGGTTAGTGTGATGTTTGTTTTATTTTCAACCCTAACAAATC
TCAGTTTTCTGGAAAAGTTGTGCATTTACAATGAATATATTGTTTTCTGCATTTCGTCTGTTCTTAGATT
ATTCAGTGACTTTGGAAATTTAAGCTAATTCTTGTTGAGCCATTTGACATAATTTGTATAGAAAACAAAA
ATGTATACTTTACACCGCGATTTAGATACGGCACTGTGCGGAAACTAGCAAACAATTCAGAGCCGACTTC
CATAAGGTTGCCAAAAAAATTTTAGTAATTTATTAATTCAATAATTAAATGTATTTATCACGAAAATAAA
ATGAAAACATTTGTTGTTCAAAATTATATATTTTCAGAAAGAAAAAACAAGTTTTTAAAATTTAATTACT
ACTTCTCATTATGAGTCTCTCAAAAAGCTCAACATTTCAGTTAGAATAAAAATTAAAAAATATCAATGAA
AGTGTCCCGTCTAATTCCATTTTTCACTCCCCACACTGTTCAACGTCAAAACACATTGTCATTCAGTCAT
TTTGGAAAAAGCACCCCGAGCGCAGAAGCAGTAGGAAAAACGAGTCTCGATGGGGGTAGGTTGAACGAGC
AAAAAAAACCAATTCGGCTAATTGAACTCGACTTTTTCTCCCAATTTTACTCTCACCAATCGTGATGCGT
ATCTAAATGGATACGCAAAGAAAGGAAAAGAAAGAGCTTTTTATTTTCAGATCCACCCACGGACACGTTT
TTGGTAGAACTATTACATCACTTTTTCTTAGTTTTTTCTGTGAGCTTGATGAGAACTGTGGTGTATTTTT
TGTAGATAAAACAAAATTTAAACCTACTTCATAAGTTCACACACCTACCTTATGTCAGCCTAGAAAGTTA
CCACGATGATGGCAGAAAGTTGCCTCTTTGCCTCTAAATGCCGAGTAGTTTCAAAAAATGTTGACATTTG
ATTTGGAATTTAAGAGTCCTCTCTGAAAATGTGTAATTCTGAAATTTTAGTGCCCATTTCAAAAAAATAA
CATCTGCTCAGCAAATTGTATTTCATCCTCTCTTTATTTTTTGTTACCCCGTCTTACTTCCTCTCTTTTT
TATTTATTGTTTTTTCTTGTGGTCCTAATAATAAAAATGAAAAGAGAAGCTGTTGTGCTCTTCCACAACA
ATGTGCTCTTTTCAATATTCTAAAATGGCAATGGAATTGGCAATTGTTGGAGGGTTAAAATTGCCAGACA
AAAGTCATCTTCTCTATGTTTGTTCTTCATCTTCTTTTACCTCTATTCCTTATCCTTCTCAATAACATCC
TGAAACTGACGATTTAATGAGTATACTTCCGTTTATGAATGTATCATGATAATTTCATGTCTGAAAAAGA
ACGGAGAAATGAGAATGCATATTCTCAACTTGAACGTATAGCCAAGACTTATGCCTATTTTCAATCTGTT
TAGACCCTGACAAACATTTGACCACACAGGAGTGTTTGGGACAACAACCATATTTTTGAAAACATTTTTG
AATGAGAAATGCTATCTTCTGTGGGAAGTTTTAAAGCAAGCTGATTTCTTTATATAGCCCAAAATAATTA
TTTTTTAATAGATTATGCAAATTAAAATATGGAGCTTGATTTGCTGAAGTGTCTATTTGATTTGATTTGA
TTTGATTTGATTTATTACGATTGGAATCGTGATGGAATAAAAGCAGTATAGTATAAAGACAGAAAAAATA
AATACACAATACATAGGAAGAATAATCAAAAAGTTACGAATAAAGTACAAACAAGAAAAGCAATTATCAC
CTGCAAAAGTTGATTAATTGGAACATTAAAGTGAACATGAAATAGGCTATTTGGGGGTGTGAGGAGAGTG
GGTGAATGATGGGTAATAAGAGGTGCCAATATAAGATTCGTCATGCTAATTTTTCATAGAACTTTAGACC
CTATTTGTGAAAAAGTGTCTTCTTAGTTTGGTTTTGCATTTCCCCCAGATGAACTTGGTTTTGGTTCTGG
TTTTGTTGTTTTTATCGATTTTGAAAAATTGGTCCGTGTCAATGTCAACTTTATTTAACTTTAAGCTTTA
AAGAATAAACTTATCAAAATAAATCAAACGGTACTTTTTTTTTGAAATTTTTATTCAAAATTCAATCTTT
TCAAGAGCAAACTGTAATTTTTTTTGTCATTCCTATCGCAAATAAACGTAAAATTCAGTTAATTTAAAAT
GTGAGAAATGAGGTAACAACTACTATAGAAAAATAATGAAATGTTCAAGCGATGAGCAATTAAAATTTAC
GCTCAAAAATTAACCATGATGAGAAAAAAATTCTGCTCTTCAAGTTATACAAGACTTATGAGTGTTAACT
TTATACTTCAAAAAATAAATTGTATTGAAACACCTTTTTTAGAGATTTTAGATTATTAGATTGAGAACTG
TACAAAAAAACGAGTGTTCCAAGATACATGAGAATGATATTTTAACCCGAAACAATGAAACATTCAATCA
TACATATTCTCATCCTTTTCAACTCGTCAACATTCCACGCCTTGTCTCACTTTTTTCTATTTCCCGTCCA
CTGGGATTTTGATTTCCCGCCCGTTTCGTCTCGGCATTTTTTTTTTGAAAGAGGTTACTCTCTCATCTTT
GACACCATCTTCCATAAAACACGAGAAATGAATAATGGAATCGAGGGAGGTTCTTGTTTGTTTTTTTTGT
GTGTTTTTGTTTTGCATTTTACTCATATTTTAGAACTTCGAAATCTGATCATGACTCGTTTTGCGAGAAC
CATTGCTTTAAAATATTTTTATTTTCTTGAGGATAACTGTTTTTTTGAAAAAAAAAACATGGAATCTTTG
GAAGTATGCTGTAAATTGAGGAAGTCTTAAAATGTTTCAACTTCCATATGAAAAATTAAATATAATACAG
TTTTGTTTCCGTTACAAAATCCAAGACGTCTTCTCACAAAAAATCGCCTAAATTTTCATTTAAAAATGTG
TCTTTGCAAAAGTTACCAGTCCTGTCAAATACTCGCAACAAATATCCAAGAATAACTGACTGATCTGATT
TTTGCAGTTAGTTTTTCCTCTTCAAACTCAAAATCTGTTTTTATTTGAACCATTCAATAGTTTAAACCCC
ATTTGAATACGTTTTCTCATCTTTCCTCGTCACCAGTTTCAATGCTTTAAAAACAATTTTCAGCATCCCG
GGATTGGCCAAAGGACCCAAAGGTATGTTTCGAATGATACTAACATAACATAGAACATTTTCAGGAGGAC
CCTTGGCTAGCGTCGACGGATCCGGATGAGTATGCTATTGTATTATTTCGCGAGTGCTGTGAAGTCAATA
CAGTTTCACGTCGATGATGACATTATTGACAAGCTTAACTACTATTACACCACAGCCATTATCACAGTGT
TCGCGATTCTCGTCTCTGCTAAACAGTATGTCGGTTTTCCAATCCAATGTTGGGTACCTGCGACGTTCAC
CGAGCCCATGGAGCAGTACACGGAAAACTATTGTTGGGTTCAAAACACCTACTTTCTCCCTTTACACGAC
TACATTCCACATAACTATGCAGAACGTGAAAATCGACAAATCGGGTATTATCAATGGGTTCCGTTTGTGT
TAGCTCTTGAAGCTCTTCTTTTCTATGTGCCGACTATTGTATGGAGACTGCTCAGCTGGCAATCAGGAAT
TCATGTGCAGTCTCTGGTTCAAATGGCTTGTGACTCCAGATTGTTGGATTTGGAATCGAGGAACAGAGCG
TTGCAAACCATCGCAACAAATGTAGAAGAAGCGCTACACGTGAAACATCAAGTGATGTCCGGAAATCGTC
TGAAACTGCTCAACTTGATTATTTGCACACGATCTTCCGGTGCTGCTGTCACGTTCCTCTATATCTCTGT
CAAAATTCTGTACACCGTGAACATCGTCGGCCAAATCTTTCTACTGAACACGTTTCTCGGTAACCGTAGC
AAATGGTACGGACTGCAAGTTCTCAACGACTTGATGAACGGACGAGAATGGGAGGAGTCTGGTCATTTTC
CACGTGTAACGTTATGTGACTTTGAAGTAAAAGTACTGGGAAACGTGCACCGACATACAGTACAATGTGT
ACTTATGATTAACATGTTCAACGAGAAGATCTTTCTGTTCTTGTGGTTCTGGTACTTCCTTCTTGCCGGT
GCTACTTTGTGCTCGCTTTTCTACTGGATCTACATTTCAGTGGTGCCAAGCAGGCAGCTCAACTTTGTTG
GAAAGTATCTGACTGGAATCGAGGGATATAAAATGGTGGATTCGCAATCACTACGACGTTTTGTATTTCA
CTTTTTAAGACAGGATGGTGTTTTCCTACTTCGTATGGTTGCAACTCACGCCGGAGAACTACCCTGTTAC
GAGCTTGCGAAAACGTTATGGAACAACTACTGTGACAATAAAGAAGGAAAAATGCACGACGTGTGAGGAT
CCCCGAGATCTTCAGCGCTCAGCATTCGTAGAATTGTAAGTTTAAACTTTCTCATACTAACTAACGCGCT
CTATTTAAATTTTCAGAATTCGCTGTCTCATCCTACTTTCACCTAGTTAACTGCTTGTCTTAAAATCTAT
GCTTCTCTTTAGTATCTAAAATTTTCCTAGAAGCTTACAAGTATATAAATGGTCTCTTCTCAATAAAGGT
TGTATATTTATTCATCTTATTGAATCTGCCATTTCCTCGTTTTTGCGAGTTTATATACCTTCCAATTTTC
TTTCTATTGTATTTTCAACTTCTAATTTTAATTCAGGGAAACTGCTTCAACGCATCGGTACCCTATGGTC
TCAAAGGGTGAAGAAGATAACATGGCAATTATTAAAGAGTTTATGCGTTTCAAGGTGCATATGGAGGGAT
CTGTCAATGGGCATGAGTTTGAAATTGAAGGTGAAGGAGAAGGCCGACCATATGAGGGAACACAAACCGC
AAAACTAAAGGTAAGTTTAAACATATATATACTAACTAACCCTGATTATTTAAATTTTCAGGTAACTAAA
GGCGGACCATTACCATTCGCCTGGGACATCCTCTCTCCACAGTTCATGTATGGAAGTAAAGCTTATGTTA
AACATCCGGCAGATATACCAGATTATTTGAAACTTTCATTCCCGGAGGGTTTTAAGTGGGAACGCGTAAT
GAATTTTGAAGACGGAGGAGTTGTTACAGTGACGCAAGACTCAAGGTAAGTTTAAACAGTTCGGTACTAA
CTAACCATACATATTTAAATTTTCAGCCTCCAAGATGGAGAATTTATTTATAAAGTCAAACTTCGAGGAA
CGAATTTCCCCTCGGATGGATCTGTTATGCAGAAGAAGACTATGGGATGGGAAGCTTCAAGTGAAAGAAT
GTACCCTGAAGACGGTGCTCTTAAGGGAGAGATTAAACAACGTCTTAAATTGAAAGATGGAGGACATTAC
GATGCTGAGGTAAGTTTAAACATGATTTTACTAACTAACTAATCTGATTTAAATTTTCAGGTGAAGACAA
CTTACAAAGCCAAAAAACCAGTTCAGCTGCCAGGAGCGTACAATGTTAATATTAAACTGGATATCACCTC
CCACAACGAGGATTACACTATCGTTGAGCAATATGAAAGAGCTGAAGGGCGGCACTCGACAGGTGGCATG
GATGAATTGTATAAGTAGGAGCTCCCGAGATCTTCAGCGCTCAGCATTCGTAGAATTGTAAGTTTAAACT
TTCTCATACTAACTAACGCGCTCTATTTAAATTTTCAGAATTCCAACTGAGCGCCGGTCGCTACCATTAC
CAACTTGTCTGGTGTCAAAAATAATAGGGGCCGCTGTCATCAGAGTAAGTTTAAACTGAGTTCTACTAAC
TAACGAGTAATATTTAAATTTTCAGCATCTCGCGCCCGTGCCTCTGACTTCTAAGTCCAATTACTCTTCA
ACATCCCTACATGCTCTTTCTCCCTGTGCTCCCACCCCCTATTTTTGTTATTATCAAAAAACTTCTCTTA
ATTTCTTTGTTTTTTAGCTTCTTTTAAGTCACCTCTAACAATGAAATTGTGTAGATTCAAAAATAGAATT
AATTCGTAATAAAAAGTCGAAAAAAATTGTGCTCCCTCCCCCCATTAATAATAATTCTATCCCAAAATCT
ACACAATGTTCTGTGTACACTTCTTATGTTTTTTACTTCTGATAAATTTTTTTGAAACATCATAGAAAAA
ACCGCACACAAAATACCTTATCATATGTTACGTTTCAGTTTATGACCGCAATTTTTATTTCTTCGCACGT
CTGGGCCTCTCATGACGTCAAATCATGCTCATCGTGAAAAAGTTTTGGAGTATTTTTGGAATTTTTCAAT
CAAGTGAAAGTTTATGAAATTAATTTTCCTGCTTTTGCTTTTTGGGGTTTCCCCTATTGTTTGTCAAGAT
TTCGAGGACGGCGTTTTTCTTGCTAAAATCACAAGTATTGATGAGCACGATGCAAGAAAGATCGGAAGAA
GGTTTGGGTTTGAGGCTCAGTGGAAGGTGAGTAGAAGTTGATAATTTGAAAGTGGAGTAGTGTCTATGGG
GTTTTTGCCTTAAATGACAGAATACATTCCCAATATACCAAACATAACTGTTTCCTACTAGTCGGCCGTA
CGGGCCCTTTCGTCTCGCGCGTTTCGGTGATGACGGTGAAAACCTCTGACACATGCAGCTCCCGGAGACG
GTCACAGCTTGTCTGTAAGCGGATGCCGGGAGCAGACAAGCCCGTCAGGGCGCGTCAGCGGGTGTTGGCG
GGTGTCGGGGCTGGCTTAACTATGCGGCATCAGAGCAGATTGTACTGAGAGTGCACCATATGCGGTGTGA
AATACCGCACAGATGCGTAAGGAGAAAATACCGCATCAGGCGGCCTTAAGGGCCTCGTGATACGCCTATT
TTTATAGGTTAATGTCATGATAATAATGGTTTCTTAGACGTCAGGTGGCACTTTTCGGGGAAATGTGCGC
GGAACCCCTATTTGTTTATTTTTCTAAATACATTCAAATATGTATCCGCTCATGAGACAATAACCCTGAT
AAATGCTTCAATAATATTGAAAAAGGAAGAGTATGAGTATTCAACATTTCCGTGTCGCCCTTATTCCCTT
TTTTGCGGCATTTTGCCTTCCTGTTTTTGCTCACCCAGAAACGCTGGTGAAAGTAAAAGATGCTGAAGAT
CAGTTGGGTGCACGAGTGGGTTACATCGAACTGGATCTCAACAGCGGTAAGATCCTTGAGAGTTTTCGCC
CCGAAGAACGTTTTCCAATGATGAGCACTTTTAAAGTTCTGCTATGTGGCGCGGTATTATCCCGTATTGA
CGCCGGGCAAGAGCAACTCGGTCGCCGCATACACTATTCTCAGAATGACTTGGTTGAGTACTCACCAGTC
ACAGAAAAGCATCTTACGGATGGCATGACAGTAAGAGAATTATGCAGTGCTGCCATAACCATGAGTGATA
ACACTGCGGCCAACTTACTTCTGACAACGATCGGAGGACCGAAGGAGCTAACCGCTTTTTTGCACAACAT
GGGGGATCATGTAACTCGCCTTGATCGTTGGGAACCGGAGCTGAATGAAGCCATACCAAACGACGAGCGT
GACACCACGATGCCTGTAGCAATGGCAACAACGTTGCGCAAACTATTAACTGGCGAACTACTTACTCTAG
CTTCCCGGCAACAATTAATAGACTGGATGGAGGCGGATAAAGTTGCAGGACCACTTCTGCGCTCGGCCCT
TCCGGCTGGCTGGTTTATTGCTGATAAATCTGGAGCCGGTGAGCGTGGGTCTCGCGGTATCATTGCAGCA
CTGGGGCCAGATGGTAAGCCCTCCCGTATCGTAGTTATCTACACGACGGGGAGTCAGGCAACTATGGATG
AACGAAATAGACAGATCGCTGAGATAGGTGCCTCACTGATTAAGCATTGGTAACTGTCAGACCAAGTTTA
CTCATATATACTTTAGATTGATTTAAAACTTCATTTTTAATTTAAAAGGATCTAGGTGAAGATCCTTTTT
GATAATCTCATGACCAAAATCCCTTAACGTGAGTTTTCGTTCCACTGAGCGTCAGACCCCGTAGAAAAGA
TCAAAGGATCTTCTTGAGATCCTTTTTTTCTGCGCGTAATCTGCTGCTTGCAAACAAAAAAACCACCGCT
ACCAGCGGTGGTTTGTTTGCCGGATCAAGAGCTACCAACTCTTTTTCCGAAGGTAACTGGCTTCAGCAGA
GCGCAGATACCAAATACTGTTCTTCTAGTGTAGCCGTAGTTAGGCCACCACTTCAAGAACTCTGTAGCAC
CGCCTACATACCTCGCTCTGCTAATCCTGTTACCAGTGGCTGCTGCCAGTGGCGATAAGTCGTGTCTTAC
CGGGTTGGACTCAAGACGATAGTTACCGGATAAGGCGCAGCGGTCGGGCTGAACGGGGGGTTCGTGCACA
CAGCCCAGCTTGGAGCGAAC
